Addgene plasmid #170193: R620-M07-303: CMV51p> TPAss-SARS-CoV-2 S-RBD(319-541)-His6 E484K
Purpose: Mammalian expression of SARS-CoV-2 spike receptor-binding domain (RBD), E484K mutant
Depositing lab: Dominic Esposito. Depositing organization: Frederick National Laboratory. Publication: Improved production of SARS-CoV-2 spike receptor-binding domain (RBD) for serology assays. Mehalko J, Drew M, Snead K, Denson JP, Wall V, Taylor T, Sadtler K, Messing S, Gillette W, Esposito D. Protein Expr Purif. 2021 Mar;179:105802. doi: 10.1016/j.pep.2020.105802. Epub 2020 Nov 25. PubMed 33248226.
Backbone
  Vector backbone: pDest-303
  Vector type: Mammalian Expression
  Selectable markers: Neomycin (select with G418)
Growth in bacteria
  Bacterial resistance: Ampicillin, 100 μg/mL
  Growth temperature: 37°C
  Growth strain: DH5alpha
  Copy number: High Copy
Gene/Insert
  Gene/Insert name: SARS-CoV-2 RBD
  Species: SARS-CoV-2
  Mutation: E484K
  Entrez Gene: S (a.k.a. GU280_gp02, spike glycoprotein)
  Promoter: CMV51
  Tag / fusion protein: His6 (C terminal on insert)
  Cloning method: Gateway Cloning
Terms and licenses: Academic/Nonprofit Terms; Industry Terms: Not Available to Industry
Depositor comments: DNA sequence optimized for mammalian expression
How to cite: R620-M07-303: CMV51p> TPAss-SARS-CoV-2 S-RBD(319-541)-His6 E484K was a gift from Dominic Esposito (Addgene plasmid # 170193 ; http://n2t.net/addgene:170193 ; RRID:Addgene_170193)
