[The description below was written by a language model from this plasmid's Addgene catalogue record and pLannotate feature annotations shown in this document.]
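Description:
R620-M07-303: CMV51p> TPAss-SARS-CoV-2 S-RBD(319-541)-His6 E484K is a mammalian expression plasmid of about 8.1 kb, built by Gateway recombination in the pDest-303 backbone. It is used to produce the receptor-binding domain of the SARS-CoV-2 spike glycoprotein carrying the E484K substitution. The coding sequence is optimized for mammalian expression and covers spike residues 319–541. According to the construct name, an N-terminal "TPAss" element precedes the domain, presumably a tissue plasminogen activator signal sequence that directs secretion. It is not separately annotated in the feature tables. A C-terminal His6 tag follows the domain and allows metal-affinity purification. Transcription is driven by the promoter recorded as CMV51, annotated as the human cytomegalovirus immediate-early enhancer and promoter, and ends at a bovine growth hormone polyadenylation signal. Residual Gateway sites (attB4 upstream of the promoter and att remnants flanking the open reading frame) suggest that promoter and insert were assembled by multisite recombination.

In E. coli the plasmid is maintained at high copy from a ColE1/pUC-type origin under ampicillin selection, and it also carries an f1 origin. For mammalian cells, an SV40 early promoter drives the neomycin phosphotransferase gene, followed by an SV40 poly(A) signal, which permits G418 selection. An Epstein-Barr virus oriP element is also present and can support episomal maintenance in cells expressing EBNA1, but no EBNA1 gene is annotated on the plasmid. The remaining lac promoter/operator, lacI, ble and SP6 annotations appear to be backbone remnants. The two sequence records differ by one nucleotide in length and in their start coordinate, but show the same feature set. The associated work concerns improved RBD production for serology assays, and this variant supplies the E484K antigen for such uses.
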