Features (pLannotate 1.2.2; 23 found; start..end, strand, type, name):
    204..1993    -  rep_origin     oriP: Epstein-Barr virus oriP replication origin (Yates et al., 2000)
   2014..2066    -  misc_feature   bom (fragment): basis of mobility region from pBR322
   2199..2219    +  protein_bind   attB4: mutant version of attB; core recombination site for the Gateway® BP reaction BP Clonase™
   2230..2533    +  enhancer       CMV enhancer: human cytomegalovirus immediate early enhancer
   2535..2734    +  promoter       CMV promoter: human cytomegalovirus (CMV) immediate early promoter
   2804..2821    +  protein_bind   attL1 (fragment): mutant version of attL; recombination site for the Gateway® LR reaction LR Clonase™
   2863..3540    +  CDS            S (fragment): SPIKE_SARS2 - Experimental evidence at protein level: Swiss-Prot protein existence level 1. [Spike glycoprotein]: May down-regulate host tetherin (BST2) by lysosomal degradation, thereby counteracting its antiviral activity. From Severe acute respiratory syndrome coronavirus 2 (2019-nCoV) (SARS-CoV-2).
   3566..3583    -  protein_bind   attL2 (fragment): mutant version of attL; recombination site for the Gateway® LR reaction LR Clonase™
   3646..3664    -  promoter       SP6 promoter: promoter for bacteriophage SP6 RNA polymerase
   3690..3914    +  polyA_signal   bGH poly(A) signal: bovine growth hormone polyadenylation signal
   3918..3939    +  promoter       SV40 promoter (fragment): SV40 enhancer and early promoter
   3960..4388    +  rep_origin     f1 ori (sequence partly withheld): f1 bacteriophage origin of replication; arrow indicates direction of (+) strand synthesis
   4402..4732    +  promoter       SV40 promoter: SV40 enhancer and early promoter
   4799..5590    +  CDS            neo: KKA2_KLEPN - Also known as kan, nptII. Experimental evidence at protein level: Swiss-Prot protein existence level 1. Resistance to kanamycin, neomycin, paromomycin, ribostamycin, butirosin and gentamicin B. From Klebsiella pneumoniae.
   5614..5772    +  CDS            ble (fragment): BLE_KLEPN - Experimental evidence at protein level: Swiss-Prot protein existence level 1. Binding protein with a strong affinity to the bleomycin family of antibiotics. Binds to CL990; an antimitotic-antibiotic compound. From Klebsiella pneumoniae.
   5767..5888    +  polyA_signal   SV40 poly(A) signal: SV40 polyadenylation signal
   5961..5977    -  protein_bind   lac operator: The lac repressor binds to the lac operator to inhibit transcription in E. coli. This inhibition can be relieved by adding lactose or isopropyl-β-D-thiogalactopyranoside (IPTG). lac repressor encoded by lacI
   5985..6015    -  promoter       lac promoter: promoter for the E. coli lac operon
   6030..6051    -  protein_bind   CAP binding site: CAP binding activates transcription in the presence of cAMP. E. coli catabolite activator protein
   6064..6156    -  CDS            lacI (fragment): lac repressor; lacI; The lac repressor binds to the lac operator to inhibit transcription in E. coli. This inhibition can be relieved by adding lactose or isopropyl-β-D-thiogalactopyranoside (IPTG).
   6339..6927    -  rep_origin     ori: high-copy-number ColE1/pMB1/pBR322/pUC origin of replication
   7098..7958    -  CDS            AmpR: β-lactamase; bla; confers resistance to ampicillin, carbenicillin, and related antibiotics
   7959..8063    -  promoter       AmpR promoter: bla
>Addgene plasmid #170193 | R620-M07-303: CMV51p> TPAss-SARS-CoV-2 S-RBD(319-541)-His6 E484K | addgene full sequence | sequence record 329959
GACGGATCGGGAGATCCGCCTTTATGTGTAACTCTTGGCTGAAGCTCTTACACCAATGCTGGGGGACATG
TACCTCCCAGGGGCCCAGGAAGACTACGGGAGGCTACACCAACGTCAATCAGAGGGGCCTGTGTAGCTAC
CGATAAGCGGACCCTCAAGAGGGCATTAGCAATAGTGTTTATAAGGCCCCCTTGTTAACCCTAAACGGGT
AGCATATGCTTCCCGGGTAGTAGTATATACTATCCAGACTAACCCTAATTCAATAGCATATGTTACCCAA
CGGGAAGCATATGCTATCGAATTAGGGTTAGTAAAAGGGTCCTAAGGAACAGCGATATCTCCCACCCCAT
GAGCTGTCACGGTTTTATTTACATGGGGTCAGGATTCCACGAGGGTAGTGAACCATTTTAGTCACAAGGG
CAGTGGCTGAAGATCAAGGAGCGGGCAGTGAACTCTCCTGAATCTTCGCCTGCTTCTTCATTCTCCTTCG
TTTAGCTAATAGAATAACTGCTGAGTTGTGAACAGTAAGGTGTATGTGAGGTGCTCGAAAACAAGGTTTC
AGGTGACGCCCCCAGAATAAAATTTGGACGGGGGGTTCAGTGGTGGCATTGTGCTATGACACCAATATAA
CCCTCACAAACCCCTTGGGCAATAAATACTAGTGTAGGAATGAAACATTCTGAATATCTTTAACAATAGA
AATCCATGGGGTGGGGACAAGCCGTAAAGACTGGATGTCCATCTCACACGAATTTATGGCTATGGGCAAC
ACATAATCCTAGTGCAATATGATACTGGGGTTATTAAGATGTGTCCCAGGCAGGGACCAAGACAGGTGAA
CCATGTTGTTACACTCTATTTGTAACAAGGGGAAAGAGAGTGGACGCCGACAGCAGCGGACTCCACTGGT
TGTCTCTAACACCCCCGAAAATTAAACGGGGCTCCACGCCAATGGGGCCCATAAACAAAGACAAGTGGCC
ACTCTTTTTTTTGAAATTGTGGAGTGGGGGCACGCGTCAGCCCCCACACGCCGCCCTGCGGTTTTGGACT
GTAAAATAAGGGTGTAATAACTTGGCTGATTGTAACCCCGCTAACCACTGCGGTCAAACCACTTGCCCAC
AAAACCACTAATGGCACCCCGGGGAATACCTGCATAAGTAGGTGGGCGGGCCAAGATAGGGGCGCGATTG
CTGCGATCTGGAGGACAAATTACACACACTTGCGCCTGAGCGCCAAGCACAGGGTTGTTGGTCCTCATAT
TCACGAGGTCGCTGAGAGCACGGTGGGCTAATGTTGCCATGGGTAGCATATACTACCCAAATATCTGGAT
AGCATATGCTATCCTAATCTATATCTGGGTAGCATAGGCTATCCTAATCTATATCTGGGTAGCATATGCT
ATCCTAATCTATATCTGGGTAGTATATGCTATCCTAATTTATATCTGGGTAGCATAGGCTATCCTAATCT
ATATCTGGGTAGCATATGCTATCCTAATCTATATCTGGGTAGTATATGCTATCCTAATCTGTATCCGGGT
AGCATATGCTATCCTAATAGAGATTAGGGTAGTATATGCTATCCTAATTTATATCTGGGTAGCATATACT
ACCCAAATATCTGGATAGCATATGCTATCCTAATCTATATCTGGGTAGCATATGCTATCCTAATCTATAT
CTGGGTAGCATAGGCTATCCTAATCTATATCTGGGTAGCATATGCTATCCTAATCTATATCTGGGTAGTA
TATGCTATCCTAATTTATATCTGGGTAGCATAGGCTATCCTAATCTATATCTGGGTAGCATATGCTATCC
TAATCTATATCTGGGTAGTATATGCTATCCTAATCTGTATCCGGGTAGCATATGCTATCCTCATGCATAT
ACAGTCAGCATATGATACCCAGTAGTAGAGTGGGAGTGCTATCCTTTGCATATGCCGCCACCTCCCAAGG
GGGCGTGAATTTTCGCTGCTTGTCCTTTTCCTGCTGGGGATCTCCCGATCCCCTATGGTGCACTCTCAGT
ACAATCTGCTCTGATGCCGCATAGTTAAGCCAGTATCTGCTCCCTGCTTGTGTGTTGGAGGTCGCTGAGT
AGTGCGCGAGCAAAATTTAAGCTACAACAAGGCAAGGCTTGACCGACAATTGCATGAAGAATCTGCTTAG
GGTTAGGCGTTTTGCGCTGCTTCGATCACAACTTTGTATAGAAAAGTTGGCCCTGCAGGCGTTACATAAC
TTACGGTAAATGGCCCGCCTGGCTGACCGCCCAACGACCCCCGCCCATTGACGTCAATAATGACGTATGT
TCCCATAGTAACGCCAATAGGGACTTTCCATTGACGTCAATGGGTGGAGTATTTACGGTAAACTGCCCAC
TTGGCAGTACATCAAGTGTATCATATGCCAAGTCCGCCCCCTATTGACGTCAATGACGGTAAATGGCCCG
CCTGGCATTATGCCCAGTACATGACCTTACGGGACTTTCCTACTTGGCAGTACATCTACGTATTAGTCAT
CGCTATTACCATGGTGATGCGGTTTTGGCAGTACACCAATGGGCGTGGATAGCGGTTTGACTCACGGGGA
TTTCCAAGTCTCCACCCCATTGACGTCAATGGGAGTTTGTTTTGGCACCAAAATCAACGGGACTTTCCAA
AATGTCGTAATAACCCCGCCCCGTTGACGCAAATGGGCGGTAGGCGTGTACGGTGGGAGGTCTATATAAG
CAGAGCTCGTTTAGTGAACCGTCAGATCGCCTGGAGACGCCATCCACGCTGTTTTGACCTCCATAGAAGA
CAACAACTTTGTACAAAAAAGTTGGCACCATGTTCGTGTTTCTCGTCCTGCTGCCACTCGTGTCCAGCCA
GAGGGTGCAGCCGACCGAATCCATCGTGCGCTTCCCTAACATCACCAATCTGTGCCCGTTCGGGGAGGTG
TTCAACGCTACCCGGTTCGCCTCGGTCTACGCCTGGAACCGGAAGCGGATTTCCAACTGCGTCGCGGACT
ACTCAGTGTTGTACAACTCCGCCTCTTTTTCCACTTTCAAATGCTACGGGGTGTCGCCCACAAAGCTGAA
TGATCTGTGCTTTACCAACGTGTACGCCGACTCGTTCGTGATCAGAGGAGATGAGGTCCGGCAGATTGCA
CCTGGCCAGACCGGAAAGATCGCGGATTACAACTATAAGCTGCCCGACGACTTCACCGGCTGCGTGATTG
CTTGGAACTCCAACAACCTGGACAGCAAAGTCGGCGGAAACTACAACTACCTGTACCGGCTGTTCCGCAA
GTCCAACCTGAAGCCGTTCGAGCGGGACATCTCCACGGAAATCTACCAGGCCGGATCGACCCCATGCAAC
GGCGTGAAGGGGTTCAACTGTTATTTCCCCTTGCAATCCTACGGATTCCAGCCAACTAACGGGGTCGGCT
ACCAGCCTTACCGCGTGGTGGTGCTTTCGTTTGAACTGCTCCATGCACCCGCCACTGTGTGCGGCCCGAA
GAAGTCCACCAATCTGGTCAAGAACAAATGCGTGAACTTCCACCATCATCACCACCACTAATCAACTTTC
TTGTACAAAGTTGTGAAATTCTGCAGATATCCATCACACTGGCGGCCGCTCGAGCATGCATCTAGAGGGC
CCTATTCTATAGTGTCACCTAAATGCTAGAGCTCGCTGATCAGCCTCGACTGTGCCTTCTAGTTGCCAGC
CATCTGTTGTTTGCCCCTCCCCCGTGCCTTCCTTGACCCTGGAAGGTGCCACTCCCACTGTCCTTTCCTA
ATAAAATGAGGAAATTGCATCGCATTGTCTGAGTAGGTGTCATTCTATTCTGGGGGGTGGGGTGGGGCAG
GACAGCAAGGGGGAGGATTGGGAAGACAATAGCAGGCATGCTGGGGATGCGGTGGGCTCTATGGCTTCTG
AGGCGGAAAGAACCAGCTGGGGCTCTAGGGGGTATCCCC
[124 nt withheld, positions 3960-4083]
C
[32 nt withheld, positions 4085-4116]
CA
[57 nt withheld, positions 4119-4175]
A
[49 nt withheld, positions 4177-4225]
CCTTTGACGTTGGAGTCCACGTTCTTT
[37 nt withheld, positions 4253-4289]
ACCCTATCTCGGTCTATTCTTTTGATTTATAAGGGATTTTGGGGATTTCGGCCTATTGGTTAAAAAATGA
GCTGATTTAACAAAAATTTAACGCGAATTAATTCTGTGGAATGTGTGTCAGTTAGGGTGTGGAAAGTCCC
CAGGCTCCCCAGGCAGGCAGAAGTATGCAAAGCATGCATCTCAATTAGTCAGCAACCAGGTGTGGAAAGT
CCCCAGGCTCCCCAGCAGGCAGAAGTATGCAAAGCATGCATCTCAATTAGTCAGCAACCATAGTCCCGCC
CCTAACTCCGCCCATCCCGCCCCTAACTCCGCCCAGTTCCGCCCATTCTCCGCCCCATGGCTGACTAATT
TTTTTTATTTATGCAGAGGCCGAGGCCGCCTCTGCCTCTGAGCTATTCCAGAAGTAGTGAGGAGGCTTTT
TTGGAGGCCTAGGCTTTTGCAAAAAGCTCCCGGGAGCTTGTATATCCATTTTCGGATCTGATCAAGAGAC
AGGATGAGGATCGTTTCGCATGATTGAACAAGATGGATTGCACGCAGGTTCTCCGGCCGCTTGGGTGGAG
AGGCTATTCGGCTATGACTGGGCACAACAGACAATCGGCTGCTCTGATGCCGCCGTGTTCCGGCTGTCAG
CGCAGGGGCGCCCGGTTCTTTTTGTCAAGACCGACCTGTCCGGTGCCCTGAATGAACTGCAGGACGAGGC
AGCGCGGCTATCGTGGCTGGCCACGACGGGCGTTCCTTGCGCAGCTGTGCTCGACGTTGTCACTGAAGCG
GGAAGGGACTGGCTGCTATTGGGCGAAGTGCCGGGGCAGGATCTCCTGTCATCTCACCTTGCTCCTGCCG
AGAAAGTATCCATCATGGCTGATGCAATGCGGCGGCTGCATACGCTTGATCCGGCTACCTGCCCATTCGA
CCACCAAGCGAAACATCGCATCGAGCGAGCACGTACTCGGATGGAAGCCGGTCTTGTCGATCAGGATGAT
CTGGACGAAGAGCATCAGGGGCTCGCGCCAGCCGAACTGTTCGCCAGGCTCAAGGCGCGCATGCCCGACG
GCGAGGATCTCGTCGTGACCCATGGCGATGCCTGCTTGCCGAATATCATGGTGGAAAATGGCCGCTTTTC
TGGATTCATCGACTGTGGCCGGCTGGGTGTGGCGGACCGCTATCAGGACATAGCGTTGGCTACCCGTGAT
ATTGCTGAAGAGCTTGGCGGCGAATGGGCTGACCGCTTCCTCGTGCTTTACGGTATCGCCGCTCCCGATT
CGCAGCGCATCGCCTTCTATCGCCTTCTTGACGAGTTCTTCTGAGCGGGACTCTGGGGTTCGAAATGACC
GACCAAGCGACGCCCAACCTGCCATCACGAGATTTCGATTCCACCGCCGCCTTCTATGAAAGGTTGGGCT
TCGGAATCGTTTTCCGGGACGCCGGCTGGATGATCCTCCAGCGCGGGGATCTCATGCTGGAGTTCTTCGC
CCACCCCAACTTGTTTATTGCAGCTTATAATGGTTACAAATAAAGCAATAGCATCACAAATTTCACAAAT
AAAGCATTTTTTTCACTGCATTCTAGTTGTGGTTTGTCCAAACTCATCAATGTATCTTATCATGTCTGTA
TACCGTCGACCTCTAGCTAGAGCTTGGCGTAATCATGGTCATAGCTGTTTCCTGTGTGAAATTGTTATCC
GCTCACAATTCCACACAACATACGAGCCGGAAGCATAAAGTGTAAAGCCTGGGGTGCCTAATGAGTGAGC
TAACTCACATTAATTGCGTTGCGCTCACTGCCCGCTTTCCAGTCGGGAAACCTGTCGTGCCAGCTGCATT
AATGAATCGGCCAACGCGCGGGGAGAGGCGGTTTGCGTATTGGGCGCTCTTCCGCTTCCTCGCTCACTGA
CTCGCTGCGCTCGGTCGTTCGGCTGCGGCGAGCGGTATCAGCTCACTCAAAGGCGGTAATACGGTTATCC
ACAGAATCAGGGGATAACGCAGGAAAGAACATGTGAGCAAAAGGCCAGCAAAAGGCCAGGAACCGTAAAA
AGGCCGCGTTGCTGGCGTTTTTCCATAGGCTCCGCCCCCCTGACGAGCATCACAAAAATCGACGCTCAAG
TCAGAGGTGGCGAAACCCGACAGGACTATAAAGATACCAGGCGTTTCCCCCTGGAAGCTCCCTCGTGCGC
TCTCCTGTTCCGACCCTGCCGCTTACCGGATACCTGTCCGCCTTTCTCCCTTCGGGAAGCGTGGCGCTTT
CTCAATGCTCACGCTGTAGGTATCTCAGTTCGGTGTAGGTCGTTCGCTCCAAGCTGGGCTGTGTGCACGA
ACCCCCCGTTCAGCCCGACCGCTGCGCCTTATCCGGTAACTATCGTCTTGAGTCCAACCCGGTAAGACAC
GACTTATCGCCACTGGCAGCAGCCACTGGTAACAGGATTAGCAGAGCGAGGTATGTAGGCGGTGCTACAG
AGTTCTTGAAGTGGTGGCCTAACTACGGCTACACTAGAAGGACAGTATTTGGTATCTGCGCTCTGCTGAA
GCCAGTTACCTTCGGAAAAAGAGTTGGTAGCTCTTGATCCGGCAAACAAACCACCGCTGGTAGCGGTGGT
TTTTTTGTTTGCAAGCAGCAGATTACGCGCAGAAAAAAAGGATCTCAAGAAGATCCTTTGATCTTTTCTA
CGGGGTCTGACGCTCAGTGGAACGAAAACTCACGTTAAGGGATTTTGGTCATGAGATTATCAAAAAGGAT
CTTCACCTAGATCCTTTTAAATTAAAAATGAAGTTTTAAATCAATCTAAAGTATATATGAGTAAACTTGG
TCTGACAGTTACCAATGCTTAATCAGTGAGGCACCTATCTCAGCGATCTGTCTATTTCGTTCATCCATAG
TTGCCTGACTCCCCGTCGTGTAGATAACTACGATACGGGAGGGCTTACCATCTGGCCCCAGTGCTGCAAT
GATACCGCGAGACCCACGCTCACCGGCTCCAGATTTATCAGCAATAAACCAGCCAGCCGGAAGGGCCGAG
CGCAGAAGTGGTCCTGCAACTTTATCCGCCTCCATCCAGTCTATTAATTGTTGCCGGGAAGCTAGAGTAA
GTAGTTCGCCAGTTAATAGTTTGCGCAACGTTGTTGCCATTGCTACAGGCATCGTGGTGTCACGCTCGTC
GTTTGGTATGGCTTCATTCAGCTCCGGTTCCCAACGATCAAGGCGAGTTACATGATCCCCCATGTTGTGC
AAAAAAGCGGTTAGCTCCTTCGGTCCTCCGATCGTTGTCAGAAGTAAGTTGGCCGCAGTGTTATCACTCA
TGGTTATGGCAGCACTGCATAATTCTCTTACTGTCATGCCATCCGTAAGATGCTTTTCTGTGACTGGTGA
GTACTCAACCAAGTCATTCTGAGAATAGTGTATGCGGCGACCGAGTTGCTCTTGCCCGGCGTCAATACGG
GATAATACCGCGCCACATAGCAGAACTTTAAAAGTGCTCATCATTGGAAAACGTTCTTCGGGGCGAAAAC
TCTCAAGGATCTTACCGCTGTTGAGATCCAGTTCGATGTAACCCACTCGTGCACCCAACTGATCTTCAGC
ATCTTTTACTTTCACCAGCGTTTCTGGGTGAGCAAAAACAGGAAGGCAAAATGCCGCAAAAAAGGGAATA
AGGGCGACACGGAAATGTTGAATACTCATACTCTTCCTTTTTCAATATTATTGAAGCATTTATCAGGGTT
ATTGTCTCATGAGCGGATACATATTTGAATGTATTTAGAAAAATAAACAAATAGGGGTTCCGCGCACATT
TCCCCGAAAAGTGCCACCTGACGTC
