Features (pLannotate 1.2.2; 23 found; start..end, strand, type, name):
    493..545     -  misc_feature   bom (fragment): basis of mobility region from pBR322
    678..698     +  protein_bind   attB4: mutant version of attB; core recombination site for the Gateway® BP reaction BP Clonase™
    709..1012    +  enhancer       CMV enhancer: human cytomegalovirus immediate early enhancer
   1014..1213    +  promoter       CMV promoter: human cytomegalovirus (CMV) immediate early promoter
   1283..1300    +  protein_bind   attL1 (fragment): mutant version of attL; recombination site for the Gateway® LR reaction LR Clonase™
   1342..2019    +  CDS            S (fragment): SPIKE_SARS2 - Experimental evidence at protein level: Swiss-Prot protein existence level 1. [Spike glycoprotein]: May down-regulate host tetherin (BST2) by lysosomal degradation, thereby counteracting its antiviral activity. From Severe acute respiratory syndrome coronavirus 2 (2019-nCoV) (SARS-CoV-2).
   2045..2062    -  protein_bind   attL2 (fragment): mutant version of attL; recombination site for the Gateway® LR reaction LR Clonase™
   2125..2143    -  promoter       SP6 promoter: promoter for bacteriophage SP6 RNA polymerase
   2169..2393    +  polyA_signal   bGH poly(A) signal: bovine growth hormone polyadenylation signal
   2397..2418    +  promoter       SV40 promoter (fragment): SV40 enhancer and early promoter
   2439..2867    +  rep_origin     f1 ori (sequence partly withheld): f1 bacteriophage origin of replication; arrow indicates direction of (+) strand synthesis
   2881..3210    +  promoter       SV40 promoter: SV40 enhancer and early promoter
   3277..4068    +  CDS            neo: KKA2_KLEPN - Also known as kan, nptII. Experimental evidence at protein level: Swiss-Prot protein existence level 1. Resistance to kanamycin, neomycin, paromomycin, ribostamycin, butirosin and gentamicin B. From Klebsiella pneumoniae.
   4092..4250    +  CDS            ble (fragment): BLE_KLEPN - Experimental evidence at protein level: Swiss-Prot protein existence level 1. Binding protein with a strong affinity to the bleomycin family of antibiotics. Binds to CL990; an antimitotic-antibiotic compound. From Klebsiella pneumoniae.
   4245..4366    +  polyA_signal   SV40 poly(A) signal: SV40 polyadenylation signal
   4439..4455    -  protein_bind   lac operator: The lac repressor binds to the lac operator to inhibit transcription in E. coli. This inhibition can be relieved by adding lactose or isopropyl-β-D-thiogalactopyranoside (IPTG). lac repressor encoded by lacI
   4463..4493    -  promoter       lac promoter: promoter for the E. coli lac operon
   4508..4529    -  protein_bind   CAP binding site: CAP binding activates transcription in the presence of cAMP. E. coli catabolite activator protein
   4542..4634    -  CDS            lacI (fragment): lac repressor; lacI; The lac repressor binds to the lac operator to inhibit transcription in E. coli. This inhibition can be relieved by adding lactose or isopropyl-β-D-thiogalactopyranoside (IPTG).
   4817..5405    -  rep_origin     ori: high-copy-number ColE1/pMB1/pBR322/pUC origin of replication
   5576..6436    -  CDS            AmpR: β-lactamase; bla; confers resistance to ampicillin, carbenicillin, and related antibiotics
   6437..6541    -  promoter       AmpR promoter: bla
   6776..472     -  rep_origin     oriP (across the origin): Epstein-Barr virus oriP replication origin (Yates et al., 2000)
>Addgene plasmid #170193 | R620-M07-303: CMV51p> TPAss-SARS-CoV-2 S-RBD(319-541)-His6 E484K | addgene full sequence | sequence record 334218 | Addgene NGS Result
TCCTAATCTGTATCCGGGTAGCATATGCTATCCTAATAGAGATTAGGGTAGTATATGCTATCCTAATTTA
TATCTGGGTAGCATATACTACCCAAATATCTGGATAGCATATGCTATCCTAATCTATATCTGGGTAGCAT
ATGCTATCCTAATCTATATCTGGGTAGCATAGGCTATCCTAATCTATATCTGGGTAGCATATGCTATCCT
AATCTATATCTGGGTAGTATATGCTATCCTAATTTATATCTGGGTAGCATAGGCTATCCTAATCTATATC
TGGGTAGCATATGCTATCCTAATCTATATCTGGGTAGTATATGCTATCCTAATCTGTATCCGGGTAGCAT
ATGCTATCCTCATGCATATACAGTCAGCATATGATACCCAGTAGTAGAGTGGGAGTGCTATCCTTTGCAT
ATGCCGCCACCTCCCAAGGGGGCGTGAATTTTCGCTGCTTGTCCTTTTCCTGCTGGGGATCTCCCGATCC
CCTATGGTGCACTCTCAGTACAATCTGCTCTGATGCCGCATAGTTAAGCCAGTATCTGCTCCCTGCTTGT
GTGTTGGAGGTCGCTGAGTAGTGCGCGAGCAAAATTTAAGCTACAACAAGGCAAGGCTTGACCGACAATT
GCATGAAGAATCTGCTTAGGGTTAGGCGTTTTGCGCTGCTTCGATCACAACTTTGTATAGAAAAGTTGGC
CCTGCAGGCGTTACATAACTTACGGTAAATGGCCCGCCTGGCTGACCGCCCAACGACCCCCGCCCATTGA
CGTCAATAATGACGTATGTTCCCATAGTAACGCCAATAGGGACTTTCCATTGACGTCAATGGGTGGAGTA
TTTACGGTAAACTGCCCACTTGGCAGTACATCAAGTGTATCATATGCCAAGTCCGCCCCCTATTGACGTC
AATGACGGTAAATGGCCCGCCTGGCATTATGCCCAGTACATGACCTTACGGGACTTTCCTACTTGGCAGT
ACATCTACGTATTAGTCATCGCTATTACCATGGTGATGCGGTTTTGGCAGTACACCAATGGGCGTGGATA
GCGGTTTGACTCACGGGGATTTCCAAGTCTCCACCCCATTGACGTCAATGGGAGTTTGTTTTGGCACCAA
AATCAACGGGACTTTCCAAAATGTCGTAATAACCCCGCCCCGTTGACGCAAATGGGCGGTAGGCGTGTAC
GGTGGGAGGTCTATATAAGCAGAGCTCGTTTAGTGAACCGTCAGATCGCCTGGAGACGCCATCCACGCTG
TTTTGACCTCCATAGAAGACAACAACTTTGTACAAAAAAGTTGGCACCATGTTCGTGTTTCTCGTCCTGC
TGCCACTCGTGTCCAGCCAGAGGGTGCAGCCGACCGAATCCATCGTGCGCTTCCCTAACATCACCAATCT
GTGCCCGTTCGGGGAGGTGTTCAACGCTACCCGGTTCGCCTCGGTCTACGCCTGGAACCGGAAGCGGATT
TCCAACTGCGTCGCGGACTACTCAGTGTTGTACAACTCCGCCTCTTTTTCCACTTTCAAATGCTACGGGG
TGTCGCCCACAAAGCTGAATGATCTGTGCTTTACCAACGTGTACGCCGACTCGTTCGTGATCAGAGGAGA
TGAGGTCCGGCAGATTGCACCTGGCCAGACCGGAAAGATCGCGGATTACAACTATAAGCTGCCCGACGAC
TTCACCGGCTGCGTGATTGCTTGGAACTCCAACAACCTGGACAGCAAAGTCGGCGGAAACTACAACTACC
TGTACCGGCTGTTCCGCAAGTCCAACCTGAAGCCGTTCGAGCGGGACATCTCCACGGAAATCTACCAGGC
CGGATCGACCCCATGCAACGGCGTGAAGGGGTTCAACTGTTATTTCCCCTTGCAATCCTACGGATTCCAG
CCAACTAACGGGGTCGGCTACCAGCCTTACCGCGTGGTGGTGCTTTCGTTTGAACTGCTCCATGCACCCG
CCACTGTGTGCGGCCCGAAGAAGTCCACCAATCTGGTCAAGAACAAATGCGTGAACTTCCACCATCATCA
CCACCACTAATCAACTTTCTTGTACAAAGTTGTGAAATTCTGCAGATATCCATCACACTGGCGGCCGCTC
GAGCATGCATCTAGAGGGCCCTATTCTATAGTGTCACCTAAATGCTAGAGCTCGCTGATCAGCCTCGACT
GTGCCTTCTAGTTGCCAGCCATCTGTTGTTTGCCCCTCCCCCGTGCCTTCCTTGACCCTGGAAGGTGCCA
CTCCCACTGTCCTTTCCTAATAAAATGAGGAAATTGCATCGCATTGTCTGAGTAGGTGTCATTCTATTCT
GGGGGGTGGGGTGGGGCAGGACAGCAAGGGGGAGGATTGGGAAGACAATAGCAGGCATGCTGGGGATGCG
GTGGGCTCTATGGCTTCTGAGGCGGAAAGAACCAGCTGGGGCTCTAGGGGGTATCCCC
[124 nt withheld, positions 2439-2562]
C
[91 nt withheld, positions 2564-2654]
A
[49 nt withheld, positions 2656-2704]
CCTTTGACGTTGGAGTCCACGTTCTTT
[37 nt withheld, positions 2732-2768]
ACCCTATCTCGGTCTATTCTTTTGATTTATAAGGGATTTTGCCGATTTCGGCCTATTGGTTAAAAAATGA
GCTGATTTAACAAAAATTTAACGCGAATTAATTCTGTGGAATGTGTGTCAGTTAGGGTGTGGAAAGTCCC
CAGGCTCCCCAGCAGGCAGAAGTATGCAAAGCATGCATCTCAATTAGTCAGCAACCAGGTGTGGAAAGTC
CCTAGGCTCCCCAGCAGGCAGAAGTATGCAAAGCATGCATCTCAATTAGTCAGCAACCATAGTCCCGCCC
CTAACTCCGCCCATCCCGCCCCTAACTCCGCCCAGTTCCGCCCATTCTCCGCCCCATGGCTGACTAATTT
TTTTTATTTATGCAGAGGCCGAGGCCGCCTCTGCCTCTGAGCTATTCCAGAAGTAGTGAGGAGGCTTTTT
TGGAGGCCTAGGCTTTTGCAAAAAGCTCCCGGGAGCTTGTATATCCATTTTCGGATCTGATCAAGAGACA
GGATGAGGATCGTTTCGCATGATTGAACAAGATGGATTGCACGCAGGTTCTCCGGCCGCTTGGGTGGAGA
GGCTATTCGGCTATGACTGGGCACAACAGACAATCGGCTGCTCTGATGCCGCCGTGTTCCGGCTGTCAGC
GCAGGGGCGCCCGGTTCTTTTTGTCAAGACCGACCTGTCCGGTGCCCTGAATGAACTGCAGGACGAGGCA
GCGCGGCTATCGTGGCTGGCCACGACGGGCGTTCCTTGCGCAGCTGTGCTCGACGTTGTCACTGAAGCGG
GAAGGGACTGGCTGCTATTGGGCGAAGTGCCGGGGCAGGATCTCCTGTCATCTCACCTTGCTCCTGCCGA
GAAAGTATCCATCATGGCTGATGCAATGCGGCGGCTGCATACGCTTGATCCGGCTACCTGCCCATTCGAC
CACCAAGCGAAACATCGCATCGAGCGAGCACGTACTCGGATGGAAGCCGGTCTTGTCGATCAGGATGATC
TGGACGAAGAGCATCAGGGGCTCGCGCCAGCCGAACTGTTCGCCAGGCTCAAGGCGCGCATGCCCGACGG
CGAGGATCTCGTCGTGACCCATGGCGATGCCTGCTTGCCGAATATCATGGTGGAAAATGGCCGCTTTTCT
GGATTCATCGACTGTGGCCGGCTGGGTGTGGCGGACCGCTATCAGGACATAGCGTTGGCTACCCGTGATA
TTGCTGAAGAGCTTGGCGGCGAATGGGCTGACCGCTTCCTCGTGCTTTACGGTATCGCCGCTCCCGATTC
GCAGCGCATCGCCTTCTATCGCCTTCTTGACGAGTTCTTCTGAGCGGGACTCTGGGGTTCGAAATGACCG
ACCAAGCGACGCCCAACCTGCCATCACGAGATTTCGATTCCACCGCCGCCTTCTATGAAAGGTTGGGCTT
CGGAATCGTTTTCCGGGACGCCGGCTGGATGATCCTCCAGCGCGGGGATCTCATGCTGGAGTTCTTCGCC
CACCCCAACTTGTTTATTGCAGCTTATAATGGTTACAAATAAAGCAATAGCATCACAAATTTCACAAATA
AAGCATTTTTTTCACTGCATTCTAGTTGTGGTTTGTCCAAACTCATCAATGTATCTTATCATGTCTGTAT
ACCGTCGACCTCTAGCTAGAGCTTGGCGTAATCATGGTCATAGCTGTTTCCTGTGTGAAATTGTTATCCG
CTCACAATTCCACACAACATACGAGCCGGAAGCATAAAGTGTAAAGCCTGGGGTGCCTAATGAGTGAGCT
AACTCACATTAATTGCGTTGCGCTCACTGCCCGCTTTCCAGTCGGGAAACCTGTCGTGCCAGCTGCATTA
ATGAATCGGCCAACGCGCGGGGAGAGGCGGTTTGCGTATTGGGCGCTCTTCCGCTTCCTCGCTCACTGAC
TCGCTGCGCTCGGTCGTTCGGCTGCGGCGAGCGGTATCAGCTCACTCAAAGGCGGTAATACGGTTATCCA
CAGAATCAGGGGATAACGCAGGAAAGAACATGTGAGCAAAAGGCCAGCAAAAGGCCAGGAACCGTAAAAA
GGCCGCGTTGCTGGCGTTTTTCCATAGGCTCCGCCCCCCTGACGAGCATCACAAAAATCGACGCTCAAGT
CAGAGGTGGCGAAACCCGACAGGACTATAAAGATACCAGGCGTTTCCCCCTGGAAGCTCCCTCGTGCGCT
CTCCTGTTCCGACCCTGCCGCTTACCGGATACCTGTCCGCCTTTCTCCCTTCGGGAAGCGTGGCGCTTTC
TCATAGCTCACGCTGTAGGTATCTCAGTTCGGTGTAGGTCGTTCGCTCCAAGCTGGGCTGTGTGCACGAA
CCCCCCGTTCAGCCCGACCGCTGCGCCTTATCCGGTAACTATCGTCTTGAGTCCAACCCGGTAAGACACG
ACTTATCGCCACTGGCAGCAGCCACTGGTAACAGGATTAGCAGAGCGAGGTATGTAGGCGGTGCTACAGA
GTTCTTGAAGTGGTGGCCTAACTACGGCTACACTAGAAGAACAGTATTTGGTATCTGCGCTCTGCTGAAG
CCAGTTACCTTCGGAAAAAGAGTTGGTAGCTCTTGATCCGGCAAACAAACCACCGCTGGTAGCGGTGGTT
TTTTTGTTTGCAAGCAGCAGATTACGCGCAGAAAAAAAGGATCTCAAGAAGATCCTTTGATCTTTTCTAC
GGGGTCTGACGCTCAGTGGAACGAAAACTCACGTTAAGGGATTTTGGTCATGAGATTATCAAAAAGGATC
TTCACCTAGATCCTTTTAAATTAAAAATGAAGTTTTAAATCAATCTAAAGTATATATGAGTAAACTTGGT
CTGACAGTTACCAATGCTTAATCAGTGAGGCACCTATCTCAGCGATCTGTCTATTTCGTTCATCCATAGT
TGCCTGACTCCCCGTCGTGTAGATAACTACGATACGGGAGGGCTTACCATCTGGCCCCAGTGCTGCAATG
ATACCGCGAGACCCACGCTCACCGGCTCCAGATTTATCAGCAATAAACCAGCCAGCCGGAAGGGCCGAGC
GCAGAAGTGGTCCTGCAACTTTATCCGCCTCCATCCAGTCTATTAATTGTTGCCGGGAAGCTAGAGTAAG
TAGTTCGCCAGTTAATAGTTTGCGCAACGTTGTTGCCATTGCTACAGGCATCGTGGTGTCACGCTCGTCG
TTTGGTATGGCTTCATTCAGCTCCGGTTCCCAACGATCAAGGCGAGTTACATGATCCCCCATGTTGTGCA
AAAAAGCGGTTAGCTCCTTCGGTCCTCCGATCGTTGTCAGAAGTAAGTTGGCCGCAGTGTTATCACTCAT
GGTTATGGCAGCACTGCATAATTCTCTTACTGTCATGCCATCCGTAAGATGCTTTTCTGTGACTGGTGAG
TACTCAACCAAGTCATTCTGAGAATAGTGTATGCGGCGACCGAGTTGCTCTTGCCCGGCGTCAATACGGG
ATAATACCGCGCCACATAGCAGAACTTTAAAAGTGCTCATCATTGGAAAACGTTCTTCGGGGCGAAAACT
CTCAAGGATCTTACCGCTGTTGAGATCCAGTTCGATGTAACCCACTCGTGCACCCAACTGATCTTCAGCA
TCTTTTACTTTCACCAGCGTTTCTGGGTGAGCAAAAACAGGAAGGCAAAATGCCGCAAAAAAGGGAATAA
GGGCGACACGGAAATGTTGAATACTCATACTCTTCCTTTTTCAATATTATTGAAGCATTTATCAGGGTTA
TTGTCTCATGAGCGGATACATATTTGAATGTATTTAGAAAAATAAACAAATAGGGGTTCCGCGCACATTT
CCCCGAAAAGTGCCACCTGACGTCGACGGATCGGGAGATCCGCCTTTATGTGTAACTCTTGGCTGAAGCT
CTTACACCAATGCTGGGGGACATGTACCTCCCAGGGGCCCAGGAAGACTACGGGAGGCTACACCAACGTC
AATCAGAGGGGCCTGTGTAGCTACCGATAAGCGGACCCTCAAGAGGGCATTAGCAATAGTGTTTATAAGG
CCCCCTTGTTAACCCTAAACGGGTAGCATATGCTTCCCGGGTAGTAGTATATACTATCCAGACTAACCCT
AATTCAATAGCATATGTTACCCAACGGGAAGCATATGCTATCGAATTAGGGTTAGTAAAAGGGTCCTAAG
GAACAGCGATATCTCCCACCCCATGAGCTGTCACGGTTTTATTTACATGGGGTCAGGATTCCACGAGGGT
AGTGAACCATTTTAGTCACAAGGGCAGTGGCTGAAGATCAAGGAGCGGGCAGTGAACTCTCCTGAATCTT
CGCCTGCTTCTTCATTCTCCTTCGTTTAGCTAATAGAATAACTGCTGAGTTGTGAACAGTAAGGTGTATG
TGAGGTGCTCGAAAACAAGGTTTCAGGTGACGCCCCCAGAATAAAATTTGGACGGGGGGTTCAGTGGTGG
CATTGTGCTATGACACCAATATAACCCTCACAAACCCCTTGGGCAATAAATACTAGTGTAGGAATGAAAC
ATTCTGAATATCTTTAACAATAGAAATCCATGGGGTGGGGACAAGCCGTAAAGACTGGATGTCCATCTCA
CACGAATTTATGGCTATGGGCAACACATAATCCTAGTGCAATATGATACTGGGGTTATTAAGATGTGTCC
CAGGCAGGGACCAAGACAGGTGAACCATGTTGTTACACTCTATTTGTAACAAGGGGAAAGAGAGTGGACG
CCGACAGCAGCGGACTCCACTGGTTGTCTCTAACACCCCCGAAAATTAAACGGGGCTCCACGCCAATGGG
GCCCATAAACAAAGACAAGTGGCCACTCTTTTTTTTGAAATTGTGGAGTGGGGGCACGCGTCAGCCCCCA
CACGCCGCCCTGCGGTTTTGGACTGTAAAATAAGGGTGTAATAACTTGGCTGATTGTAACCCCGCTAACC
ACTGCGGTCAAACCACTTGCCCACAAAACCACTAATGGCACCCCGGGGAATACCTGCATAAGTAGGTGGG
CGGGCCAAGATAGGGGCGCGATTGCTGCGATCTGGAGGACAAATTACACACACTTGCGCCTGAGCGCCAA
GCACAGGGTTGTTGGTCCTCATATTCACGAGGTCGCTGAGAGCACGGTGGGCTAATGTTGCCATGGGTAG
CATATACTACCCAAATATCTGGATAGCATATGCTATCCTAATCTATATCTGGGTAGCATAGGCTATCCTA
ATCTATATCTGGGTAGCATATGCTATCCTAATCTATATCTGGGTAGTATATGCTATCCTAATTTATATCT
GGGTAGCATAGGCTATCCTAATCTATATCTGGGTAGCATATGCTATCCTAATCTATATCTGGGTAGTATA
TGCTA
